Addgene plasmid #12581: pMSCV tubulin myc
Depositing lab: David Sabatini. Depositing organization: Whitehead Institute for Biomedical Research. Publication: mSin1 is necessary for Akt/PKB phosphorylation, and its isoforms define three distinct mTORC2s. Frias MA, Thoreen CC, Jaffe JD, Schroder W, Sculley T, Carr SA, Sabatini DM. Curr Biol. 2006 Sep 19;16(18):1865-70. doi: 10.1016/j.cub.2006.08.001. Epub 2006 Aug 17. PubMed 16919458.
Backbone
  Vector backbone: pMSCV
  Backbone manufacturer: Clontech
  Backbone size w/o insert (bp): 6300
  Vector type: Mammalian Expression, Retroviral
  Selectable markers: Puromycin
Growth in bacteria
  Bacterial resistance: Ampicillin, 100 μg/mL
  Growth temperature: 37°C
  Growth strain: DH5alpha
  Copy number: High Copy
Gene/Insert
  Gene/Insert name: tubulin
  Species: H. sapiens (human)
  Insert size (bp): 1432
  Mutation: *
  GenBank ID: NP_001061
  Entrez Gene: TUBG1 (a.k.a. CDCBM4, GCP-1, TUBG, TUBGCP1)
  Tag / fusion protein: myc (C terminal on insert)
  Cloning method: Restriction Enzyme; 5′ cloning site XhoI/SalI (destroyed during cloning); 3′ cloning site EcoRI (not destroyed)
  Sequencing primers: 5′ MSCV primer
Terms and licenses: Academic/Nonprofit Terms; Industry Terms: Not Available to Industry
Depositor comments: See author's map for more information. *GT->VP near C-term of tubulin. These mutations are not known to affect function.
How to cite: pMSCV tubulin myc was a gift from David Sabatini (Addgene plasmid # 12581 ; http://n2t.net/addgene:12581 ; RRID:Addgene_12581)
