[The description below was written by a language model from this plasmid's Addgene catalogue record and pLannotate feature annotations shown in this document.]
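Description:
pMSCV tubulin myc is a retroviral mammalian expression plasmid built on the Clontech pMSCV backbone and carrying human gamma-tubulin (TUBG1) with a C-terminal myc epitope tag. In bacteria it is maintained as a high-copy plasmid through a ColE1/pUC-type origin and selected with ampicillin via the β-lactamase gene. The feature table also picks up short remnants of lacI, lacZα, tetracycline resistance, rop, bom and env sequences, which are backbone leftovers rather than functional units.

The retroviral cassette is flanked by murine embryonic stem cell virus 5′ and 3′ LTRs. Downstream of the 5′ LTR lie the MESV Ψ packaging signal and a truncated gag segment lacking its start codon, which together allow the transcribed genome to be packaged into virions when the plasmid is introduced into a packaging cell line that supplies the viral proteins in trans. No separate promoter is annotated upstream of the TUBG1-myc coding sequence, so it is presumably expressed from the 5′ LTR. It was inserted between an XhoI/SalI junction, destroyed during cloning, and a retained EcoRI site. Following the insert, a mouse PGK promoter drives puromycin N-acetyltransferase, so stably transduced cells can be selected with puromycin. The depositor notes a two-residue substitution (GT to VP) near the C-terminus of tubulin that is not known to affect function. The annotation detects only a fragment of the myc tag.

The construct suits stable expression of myc-tagged gamma-tubulin in mammalian cells for detection or immunoprecipitation through the tag. It was deposited with a study of mSin1 and mTORC2 complexes, but the record does not state its specific role there.
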