Features (pLannotate 1.2.2; 20 found; start..end, strand, type, name):
     55..76      +  protein_bind   CAP binding site: CAP binding activates transcription in the presence of cAMP. E. coli catabolite activator protein
     91..121     +  promoter       lac promoter: promoter for the E. coli lac operon
    129..145     +  protein_bind   lac operator: The lac repressor binds to the lac operator to inhibit transcription in E. coli. This inhibition can be relieved by adding lactose or isopropyl-β-D-thiogalactopyranoside (IPTG). lac repressor encoded by lacI
    307..821     -  LTR            3' LTR: 3' long terminal repeat from murine embryonic stem cell virus
    921..1520    -  CDS            PuroR: puromycin N-acetyltransferase; pac from Streptomyces alboniger; confers resistance to puromycin
   1541..2040    -  promoter       PGK promoter: mouse phosphoglycerate kinase 1 promoter
   2067..2086    -  CDS            Myc (fragment): Myc (human c-Myc proto-oncogene) epitope tag
   2111..3463    -  CDS            TUBG1: TBG1_HUMAN - Also known as TUBG. Experimental evidence at protein level: Swiss-Prot protein existence level 1. Tubulin is the major constituent of microtubules. The gamma chain is found at microtubule organizing centers (MTOC) such as the spindle poles or the centrosome. Pericentriolar matrix component that regulates alpha/beta chain minus-end nucleation, centrosome duplication and spindle formation. From Homo sapiens (Human).
   3489..3905    -  CDS            gag (truncated): truncated Moloney murine leukemia virus (MMLV) gag gene lacking the start codon
   3972..4313    -  misc_feature   MESV Ψ: packaging signal of murine embryonic stem cell virus
   4377..4893    -  LTR            5' LTR: 5' long terminal repeat from murine embryonic stem cell virus
   4935..5033    -  CDS            env (fragment): murine leukemia virus gPr80 envelope polyprotein precursor; env; proteolytically cleaved into gp70SU and p15TM subunits
   5034..5235    +  CDS            TcR (fragment): tetracycline efflux protein; tet; confers resistance to tetracycline
   5235..5384    +  CDS            lacZα (fragment): LacZα fragment of β-galactosidase; lacZ fragment
   5390..5489    -  misc_feature   bom (fragment): basis of mobility region from pBR322
   5591..5626    -  CDS            rop (fragment): Rop protein, which maintains plasmids at low copy number; rop
   5721..5825    +  promoter       AmpR promoter: bla
   5826..6686    +  CDS            AmpR: β-lactamase; bla; confers resistance to ampicillin, carbenicillin, and related antibiotics
   6857..7445    +  rep_origin     ori: high-copy-number ColE1/pMB1/pBR322/pUC origin of replication
   7628..42      +  CDS            lacI (fragment) (across the origin): lac repressor; lacI; The lac repressor binds to the lac operator to inhibit transcription in E. coli. This inhibition can be relieved by adding lactose or isopropyl-β-D-thiogalactopyranoside (IPTG).
>Addgene plasmid #12581 | pMSCV tubulin myc | addgene full sequence | sequence record 129576 | Addgene NGS Result
CAGCTGGCACGACAGGTTTCCCGACTGGAAAGCGGGCAGTGAGCGCAACGCAATTAATGTGAGTTAGCTC
ACTCATTAGGCACCCCAGGCTTTACACTTTATGCTTCCGGCTCGTATGTTGTGTGGAATTGTGAGCGGAT
AACAATTTCACAATTCTCCCCAGCTCTTTCTGCGCTGTCCATAATGAACTATTTCAGGAGTATTGGAGTA
TGTGGATTCAAAACAGTGGCTAATTGAGTCAGGATTACTTAATATTCGACTCCTACCCTCAGAATGTTGT
TCTCCAACTTCAAGAAACTGTTACCCATGAAAGACCCCCGCTGACGGGTAGTCAATCACTCAGAGGAGAC
CCTCCCAAGGAACAGCGAGACCACAAGTCGGATGCAACTGCAAGAGGGTTTATTGGATACACGGGTACCC
GGGCGACGCAGTCTATCGGAGGACTGGCGCGCCGAGTGAGGGGTTGTGGGCTCTTTTATTGAGCTCGGGG
AGCAGAAGCGCGCGAACAGAAGCGAGAAGCGAACTGATTGGTTAGTTCAAATAAGGCACAGGGTCATTTC
AGGTCCTTGGGGCACCCTGGAAACATCTGATGGTTCTCTAGAAACTGCTGAGGGCGGGACCGCATCTGGG
GACCATCTGTTCTTGGCCCTGAGCCGGGGCAGGAACTGCTTACCACAGATATCCTGTTTGGCCCATATTC
TGCTGTCTCTCTGTTCCTAACCTTGATCTGAACTTCTCTATTCTCAGTTATGTATTTTCCATGCCTTGCA
AAATGGCGTTACTTAAGCTAGCTTGCCAAACCTACAGGTGGGGTCTTTCATTCCCCCCTTTTTCTGGAGA
CTAAATAAAATCTTTTATTTTATCGATGCATGGGGTCGTGCGCTCCTTTCGGTCGGGCGCTGCGGGTCGT
GGGGCGGGCGTCAGGCACCGGGCTTGCGGGTCATGCACCAGGTGCGCGGTCCTTCGGGCACCTCGACGTC
GGCGGTGACGGTGAAGCCGAGCCGCTCGTAGAAGGGGAGGTTGCGGGGCGCGGAGGTCTCCAGGAAGGCG
GGCACCCCGGCGCGCTCGGCCGCCTCCACTCCGGGGAGCACGACGGCGCTGCCCAGACCCTTGCCCTGGT
GGTCGGGCGAGACGCCGACGGTGGCCAGGAACCACGCGGGCTCCTTGGGCCGGTGCGGCGCCAGGAGGCC
TTCCATCTGTTGCTGCGCGGCCAGCCGGGAACCGCTCAACTCGGCCATGCGCGGGCCGATCTCGGCGAAC
ACCGCCCCCGCTTCGACGCTCTCCGGCGTGGTCCAGACCGCCACCGCGGCGCCGTCGTCCGCGACCCACA
CCTTGCCGATGTCGAGCCCGACGCGCGTGAGGAAGAGTTCTTGCAGCTCGGTGACCCGCTCGATGTGGCG
GTCCGGATCGACGGTGTGGCGCGTGGCGGGGTAGTCGGCGAACGCGGCGGCGAGGGTGCGTACGGCCCTG
GGGACGTCGTCGCGGGTGGCGAGGCGCACCGTGGGCTTGTACTCGGTCATGGTAAGCTTGGGCTGCAGGT
CGAAAGGCCCGGAGATGAGGAAGAGGAGAACAGCGCGGCAGACGTGCGCTTTTGAAGCGTGCAGAATGCC
GGGCCTCCGGAGGACCTTCGGGCGCCCGCCCCGCCCCTGAGCCCGCCCCTGAGCCCGCCCCCGGACCCAC
CCCTTCCCAGCCTCTGAGCCCAGAAAGCGAAGGAGCAAAGCTGCTATTGGCCGCTGCCCCAAAGGCCTAC
CCGCTTCCATTGCTCAGCGGTGCTGTCCATCTGCACGAGACTAGTGAGACGTGCTACTTCCATTTGTCAC
GTCCTGCACGACGCGAGCTGCGGGGCGGGGGGGAACTTCCTGACTAGGGGAGGAGTAGAAGGTGGCGCGA
AGGGGCCACCAAAGAACGGAGCCGGTTGGCGCCTACCGGTGGATGTGGAATGTGTGCGAGGCCAGAGGCC
ACTTGTGTAGCGCCAAGTGCCCAGCGGGGCTGCTAAAGCGCATGCTCCAGACTGCCTTGGGAAAAGCGCC
TCCCCTACCCGGTAGAATTCTTAATTGAGATCTTCCTCAGAAATGAGCTTTTGCTCCATACCACCACCAC
CAGCGGCCGCCTGCTCCTGGGGCACCCAGGAGATGTAGTCTGGCCGTGTGGCCGCATGGTACTCATCGAT
GAGCTGCTGCACAATCTCCCTGGATGTGTCCATCTCATCAAAGTTGTCCTTGAACATGTCCTCCTTGCGG
AACTGCTCCAGGAAGGCCTCCCGCTTACGCAGCTTGTCATACTGGCGACAGGTTCTCTCGAAGAGCGAGG
AGATGCTGGTGTGGTTGGCCATCATGAGCCCGCTGACCCGGTGGGCCGAGGGCAGGTAGGGAGACTTCCT
CGACAGGGCCACCTGGATGCTGGCGGGGCCCCACGGGATGAAGTTGGCCAACTTCCGTTCCCGGATCCTC
TGCAAGCTCTTGTGGACCTGGGTGGGGTCCACCTCTCCCTGGATGATGTTGAGGATGGCGATGTAGCAGT
GGTTGGTCTGGCGGTCTCGGCCTGTGGACACCATCACGTTCTTGGGCTGCAGCAGCCGCCTCATGACATC
CAGGACCGTGGTCTTCCTCACGCTGGCCACTGACTGGTCCGTAGTGAGAGGGGTGTAGCCGGTCATGAGG
AAGTGGAGCCGTGGGGTGGGAATGAGCGAGGCGATGAGGCCGATGAGGTCATTGTTCATGTAGCCAGGGT
AGCGCAGGGTGGTGGTGCTGGCTGACATGATGGTAGACACCAGCTGGTTGATCTGGGAGAAGGATGGGTT
CTGGATGTGCAGGCGGTCTGTGGCAATCCGGTTCAGGGCTGTGTTGTCCAGCACCACCACACAGTCTGCA
TTCTGCGTCAGCCTCTTGAGTGTGAGGAGTGAATTGTAAGGCTGGACCACCACATCGCTCATCTCGTCCT
GGTTGGGAAACACTGAGTATGTCTGCACCAGCTTCTTAGGATACCTGTCATTCAGCCGTTCTAAGAGGTA
GGAACCCAGTCCAGAGCCTGTCCCCCCAGCAATGGAGTGACACAGCACAAAGCCCTCTAGACTGTCACTA
CCATCTGCCTCCCGGTCTATGATGTCAAAAATGTCCTCATGGATCTTTTCTCCCTGGGAGAATCCGCTGG
CCCAGTTGTTGCCAGCTCCTCCTCCATGTTCCGACAGGTAGATGTTCTCTGGGTTGTAGAGCTTGGCATA
GGGGGAGTTGAGGATGGAGTGGATCACCCGGGGTTCCAAGTCCAGCAGCACGGCCCGGGGGATGTAGTGC
TCATCGTCTGCCTGGTAGAAAAAGACGTCCTTGCGGTCAGTGCCCTCGGTGGCGAACTCCTCCACGATGC
CCTCGGGGCTGATACCATGCTCGGCGCACAGCTGTTTCCAGAACTCGAACCCAATCTGATTGCCGCACTG
GCCCAACTGTAGGGTGATGATTTCCCTCGGCATGGTGCCGGTCGAGAGATCTAATTCCGGCGCCTAGAGA
AGGAGTGAGGGCTGGATAAAGGGAGGATCGAGGCGGGGTCGAACGAGGAGGTTCAAGGGGGAGAGACGGG
GCGGATGGAGGAAGAGGAGGCGGAGGCTTAGGGTGTACAAAGGGCTTGACCCAGGGAGGGGGGTCAAAAG
CCAAGGCTTCCCAGGTCACGATGTAGGGGACCTGGTCTGGGTGTCCATGCGGGCCAGGTGAAAAGACCTT
GATCTTAACCTGGGTGATGAGGTCTCGGTTAAAGGTGCCGTCTCGCGGCCATCCGACGTTAAAGGTTGGC
CATTCTGCAGAGCAGAAGGTAACCCAACGTCTCTTCTTGACATCTACCGACTGGTTGTGAGCGATCCGCT
CGACATCTTTCCAGTGACCTAAGGTCAAACTTAAGGGAGTGGTAACAGTCTGGCCCTAATTTTCAGACAA
ATACAGAAACACAGTCAGACAGAGACAACACAGAACGATGCTGCAGCGCTGCAGCAGACAAGACGCGCGG
CTTCGGTTCCAAACCGAAAGCAAAAATTCAGACGGAGGCGGGAACTGTTTTAGGTTCTCGTCTCCTACCA
GAACCACATATCCTGACGGGGTCGGATTCCACATCGACTCCCTTCCTCAGGTCGGGCCACAAAAACGGCC
CCCAAAGTCCCTGGGACGTCTCCCAGGGTTGCGGCCGGGTGTTCAGAACTCGTCAGTTCCACCACGGGTC
CGCCAGATACAGAGCTAGTTAGCTAACTAGTACAGACGCAGGCGCAAACATTAGATGCCGGCACAAACAC
GCACAAAGACAGAGACAGACACGAAACGACCGCTGGCCAGCTTACCTCCCGGCGGGGGGGTCGGTGGTCC
CTGGGCAGGGGTCTCCAAATCTCGGTGGAACCTCCAAATGAAAGACCCCCGAGGTGGGCAGTCAATCAAT
CTGAGGAGACCCTCCCAAGGATCAGCGAGTCCACGATTCGGATGCAAACAGCAAGAGGCTTTATTGGGAA
TACGGGTACCCGGGCGACGCAGTCTATCGGAGGACTGGCGCGCCGAGTGAGGGGTTGTGGGCTCTTTTAT
TGAGCTCGGGGAGCAGAAGCGCGCGAACAGAAGCGAGAAGCGAACTGATTGGTTAGTTCAAATAAGGCAC
AGGGTCATTTCAGGTCCTTGGGGCACCCTGGAAACATCTGATGGTTCTCTAGAAACTGCTGAGGGCGGGA
CCGCATCTGGGGACCATCTGTTCTTGGCCCTGAGCCGGGGCAGGAACTGCTTACCACAGATATCCTGTTT
GGCCCATATTCTGCTGTCTCTCTGTTCCTAACCTTGATCTGAACTTCTCTATTCTCAGTTATGTATTTTC
CATGCCTTGCAAAATGGCGTTACTTAAGCTAGCTTGCCAAACCTACAGGTGGGGTCTTTCATTCCCCCCT
TTTTCTGGAGACTAAATAAAATCTTTTATTTTATCTATGGCTCGTACTCTATAGGCTTCAGCTGGTGATA
TTGTTGAGTCAAAACTAGAGCCTGGACCACTGATATCCTGTCTTTAACAAATTGGACTAATCGCCTCTAC
GCCGGACGCATCGTGGCCGGCATCACCGGCGCCACAGGTGCGGTTGCTGGCGCCTATATCGCCGACATCA
CCGATGGGGAAGATCGGGCTCGCCACTTCGGGCTCATGAGCGCTTGTTTCGGCGTGGGTATGGTGGCAGG
CCCCGTGGCCGGGGGACTGTTGGGCGCCATCTCCTTGCATGCACCATTCCTTGCGCCGTCGTTTTACAAC
GTCGTGACTGGGAAAACCCTGGCGTTACCCAACTTAATCGCCTTGCAGCACATCCCCCTTTCGCCAGCTG
GCGTAATAGCGAAGAGGCCCGCACCGATCGCCCTTCCCAACAGTTGCGCAGCCTGAATGGCGAATGGCGC
CTGATGCGGTATTTTCTCCTTACGCATCTGTGCGGTATTTCACACCGCATATGGTGCACTCTCAGTACAA
TCTGCTCTGATGCCGCATAGTTAAGCCAGCCCCGACACCCGCCAACACCCGCTGACGCGCCCTGACGGGC
TTGTCTGCTCCCGGCATCCGCTTACAGACAAGCTGTGACCGTCTCCGGGAGCTGCATGTGTCAGAGGTTT
TCACCGTCATCACCGAAACGCGCGAGACGAAAGGGCCTCGTGATACGCCTATTTTTATAGGTTAATGTCA
TGATAATAATGGTTTCTTAGACGTCAGGTGGCACTTTTCGGGGAAATGTGCGCGGAACCCCTATTTGTTT
ATTTTTCTAAATACATTCAAATATGTATCCGCTCATGAGACAATAACCCTGATAAATGCTTCAATAATAT
TGAAAAAGGAAGAGTATGAGTATTCAACATTTCCGTGTCGCCCTTATTCCCTTTTTTGCGGCATTTTGCC
TTCCTGTTTTTGCTCACCCAGAAACGCTGGTGAAAGTAAAAGATGCTGAAGATCAGTTGGGTGCACGAGT
GGGTTACATCGAACTGGATCTCAACAGCGGTAAGATCCTTGAGAGTTTTCGCCCCGAAGAACGTTTTCCA
ATGATGAGCACTTTTAAAGTTCTGCTATGTGGCGCGGTATTATCCCGTATTGACGCCGGGCAAGAGCAAC
TCGGTCGCCGCATACACTATTCTCAGAATGACTTGGTTGAGTACTCACCAGTCACAGAAAAGCATCTTAC
GGATGGCATGACAGTAAGAGAATTATGCAGTGCTGCCATAACCATGAGTGATAACACTGCGGCCAACTTA
CTTCTGACAACGATCGGAGGACCGAAGGAGCTAACCGCTTTTTTGCACAACATGGGGGATCATGTAACTC
GCCTTGATCGTTGGGAACCGGAGCTGAATGAAGCCATACCAAACGACGAGCGTGACACCACGATGCCTGT
AGCAATGGCAACAACGTTGCGCAAACTATTAACTGGCGAACTACTTACTCTAGCTTCCCGGCAACAATTA
ATAGACTGGATGGAGGCGGATAAAGTTGCAGGACCACTTCTGCGCTCGGCCCTTCCGGCTGGCTGGTTTA
TTGCTGATAAATCTGGAGCCGGTGAGCGTGGGTCTCGCGGTATCATTGCAGCACTGGGGCCAGATGGTAA
GCCCTCCCGTATCGTAGTTATCTACACGACGGGGAGTCAGGCAACTATGGATGAACGAAATAGACAGATC
GCTGAGATAGGTGCCTCACTGATTAAGCATTGGTAACTGTCAGACCAAGTTTACTCATATATACTTTAGA
TTGATTTAAAACTTCATTTTTAATTTAAAAGGATCTAGGTGAAGATCCTTTTTGATAATCTCATGACCAA
AATCCCTTAACGTGAGTTTTCGTTCCACTGAGCGTCAGACCCCGTAGAAAAGATCAAAGGATCTTCTTGA
GATCCTTTTTTTCTGCGCGTAATCTGCTGCTTGCAAACAAAAAAACCACCGCTACCAGCGGTGGTTTGTT
TGCCGGATCAAGAGCTACCAACTCTTTTTCCGAAGGTAACTGGCTTCAGCAGAGCGCAGATACCAAATAC
TGTTCTTCTAGTGTAGCCGTAGTTAGGCCACCACTTCAAGAACTCTGTAGCACCGCCTACATACCTCGCT
CTGCTAATCCTGTTACCAGTGGCTGCTGCCAGTGGCGATAAGTCGTGTCTTACCGGGTTGGACTCAAGAC
GATAGTTACCGGATAAGGCGCAGCGGTCGGGCTGAACGGGGGGTTCGTGCACACAGCCCAGCTTGGAGCG
AACGACCTACACCGAACTGAGATACCTACAGCGTGAGCTATGAGAAAGCGCCACGCTTCCCGAAGGGAGA
AAGGCGGACAGGTATCCGGTAAGCGGCAGGGTCGGAACAGGAGAGCGCACGAGGGAGCTTCCAGGGGGAA
ACGCCTGGTATCTTTATAGTCCTGTCGGGTTTCGCCACCTCTGACTTGAGCGTCGATTTTTGTGATGCTC
GTCAGGGGGGCGGAGCCTATGGAAAAACGCCAGCAACGCGGCCTTTTTACGGTTCCTGGCCTTTTGCTGG
CCTTTTGCTCACATGTTCTTTCCTGCGTTATCCCCTGATTCTGTGGATAACCGTATTACCGCCTTTGAGT
GAGCTGATACCGCTCGCCGCAGCCGAACGACCGAGCGCAGCGAGTCAGTGAGCGAGGAAGCGGAAGAGCG
CCCAATACGCAAACCGCCTCTCCCCGCGCGTTGGCCGATTCATTAATG
