>Addgene plasmid #12581 | pMSCV tubulin myc | addgene partial sequence | sequence record 19013 | 12581 with pLXSN5'
CCCTCACTCCTTCTCTAGGCGCCGGAATTAGATCTCTCGACCGGCACCATGCCGAGGGAAATCATCACCC
TACAGTTGGGCCAGTGCGGCAATCAGATTGGGTTCGAGTTCTGGAAACAGCTGTGCGCCGAGCATGGTAT
CAGCCCCGAGGGCATCGTGGAGGAGTTCGCCACCGAGGGCACTGACCGCAAGGACGTCTTTTTCTACCAG
GCAGACGATGAGCACTACATCCCCCGGGCCGTGCTGCTGGACTTGGAACCCCGGGTGATCCACTCCATCC
TCAACTCCCCCTATGCCAAGCTCTACAACCCAGAGAACATCTACCTGTCGGAACATGGAGGAGGAGCTGG
CAACAACTGGGCCAGCGGATTCTCCCAGGGAGAAAAGATCCATGAGGACATTTTTGACATCATAGACCGG
GAGGCAGATGGTAGTGACAGTCTAGAGGGCTTTGTGCTGTGTCACTCCATTGCTGGGGGGACAGGCTCTG
GACTGGGTTCCTACCTCTTAGAACGGCTGAATGACAGGTATCCTAAGAAGCTGGTGCAGACATACTCAGT
GTTTCCCAACCAGGACGAGATGAGCGATGTGGTGGTCCAGCCTTACAATTCACTCCTCACACTCAAGAGG
CTGACGCAGAATGCAGACTGTGTGGTGGTGCTGGACAACACAGCCCTGAACCGGATTGCCACAGACCGCC
TGCACATCCAGAACCCATCCTTCTCCCAGATCAACCAGCTGGTGTCTACCATCAT
