>Addgene plasmid #12581 | pMSCV tubulin myc | addgene partial sequence | sequence record 133276 | MSCV_C_rev2 5'-ggccagaggccacttgtgtagcgcc-3'
ACCCAGGAGATGTAGTCTGGCCGTGTGGCCGCATGGTACTCATCGATGAGCTGCTGCACAATCTCCCTGG
ATGTGTCCATCTCATCAAAGTTGTCCTTGAACATGTCCTCCTTGCGGAACTGCTCCAGGAAGGCCTCCCG
CTTACGCAGCTTGTCATACTGGCGACAGGTTCTCTCGAAGAGCGAGGAGATGCTGGTGTGGTTGGCCATC
ATGAGCCCGCTGACCCGGTGGGCCGAGGGCAGGTAGGGAGACTTCCTCGACAGGGCCACCTGGATGCTGG
CGGGGCCCCACGGGATGAAGTTGGCCAACTTCCGTTCCCGGATCCTCTGCAAGCTCTTGTGGACCTGGGT
GGGGTCCACCTCTCCCTGGATGATGTTGAGGATGGCGATGTAGCAGTGGTTGGTCTGGCGGTCTCGGCCT
GTGGACACCATCACGTTCTTGGGCTGCAGCAGCCGCCTCATGACATCCAGGACCGTGGTCTTCCTCACGC
TGGCCACTGACTGGTCCGTAGTGAGAGGGGTGTAGCCGGTCATGAGGAAGTGGAGCCGTGGGGTGGGAAT
GAGCGAGGCGATGAGGCCGATGAGGTCATTGTTCATGTAGCCAGGGTAGCGCAGGGTGGTGGTGCTGGCT
GACATGATGGTAGACACCAGCTGGTTGATCTGGGAGAAGGATGGGTTCTGGATGTGCAGGCGGTCTGTGG
CAATCCGGTTC
